>Addgene plasmid #167618 | pKP1676 | addgene full sequence | sequence record 337545 | Addgene NGS Result
CTAGCGAATTCGAGCTCGGTACCCGGGGATCCTCTAGAGTCGACCTGCAGGCATGCAGACCTGGTTTTTC
TACTGAAATGATTATGACTTCAATGACCCTTGATTTACCTCGCCGCTTCCCCTGGCCGACGTTACTTTCG
GTCGGAATTCATGGTGCTGTTGTGGCGGGTCTGCTCTATACCTCGGTACATCAGGTTATTGAACTACCTG
CGCCTGCGCAGCCGATTTCTGTCACGATGGTTACGCCTGCTGATCTCGAACCGCCACAAGCCGTTCAGCC
GCCACCGGAGCCGGTGGTAGAGCCAGAACCGGAACCTGAGCCGATCCCCGAACCGCCAAAAGAAGCACCG
GTGGTCATTGAAAAGCCGAAGCCGAAACCTAAGCCAAAACCGAAGCCGGTGAAAAAGGTACAGGAGCAGC
CAAAACGCGATGTCAAACCCGTAGAGTCGCGTCCGGCATCACCGTTTGAAAATACGGCACCGGCACGCCT
GACATCAAGTACAGCAACGGCTGCAACCAGCAAGCCGGTTACCAGTGTGGCTTCAGGACCACGCGCATTA
AGCCGTAATCAGCCGCAGTATCCGGCTCGAGCACAGGCATTGCGCATTGAAGGGCAGGTTAAAGTTAAAT
TTGACGTTACGCCGGATGGTCGCGTGGATAACGTACAAATCCTCTCAGCCAAGCCTGCGAACTGTTTTGA
GCGTGAGGTGAAAAATGCGATGCGCAGATGGCGTTATGAGCCGGGTAAGCCAGGCAGTGGGATTGTGGTG
AATATCCTGTTTAAAATTAACGGCACCACCGAAATTCAGTAAGCAGAAGCATGCAAGCTTGGCTGTTTTG
GCGGATGAGAGAAGATTTTCAGCCTGATACAGATTAAATCAGAACGCAGAAGCGGTCTGATAAAACAGAA
TTTGCCTGGCGGCAGTAGCGCGGTGGTCCCACCTGACCCCATGCCGAACTCAGAAGTGAAACGCCGTAGC
GCCGATGGTAGTGTGGGGTCTCCCCATGCGAGAGTAGGGAACTGCCAGGCATCAAATAAAACGAAAGGCT
CAGTCGAAAGACTGGGCCTTTCGTTTTATCTGTTGTTTGTCGGTGAACGCTCTCCTGAGTAGGACAAATC
CGCCGGGAGCGGATTTGAACGTTGCGAAGCAACGGCCCGGAGGGTGGCGGGCAGGACGCCCGCCATAAAC
TGCCAGGCATCAAATTAAGCAGAAGGCCATCCTGACGGATGGCCTTTTTGCGTTTCTACAAACTCTTTTG
TTTATTTTTCTAAATACATTCAAATATGTATCCGCTCATGAGACAATAACCCTGATAAATGCTTCAATAA
TATTGAAAAAGGAAGAGTATGAGTATTCAACATTTCCGTGTCGCCCTTATTCCCTTTTTTGCGGCATTTT
GCCTTCCTGTTTTTGCTCACCCAGAAACGCTGGTGAAAGTAAAAGATGCTGAAGATCAGTTGGGTGCAGC
AAACTATTAACTGGCGAACTACTTACTCTAGCTTCCCGGCAACAATTAATAGACTGGATGGAGGCGGATA
AAGTTGCAGGACCACTTCTGCGCTCGGCCCTTCCGGCTGGCTGGTTTATTGCTGATAAATCTGGAGCCGG
TGAGCGTGGGTCTCGCGGTATCATTGCAGCACTGGGGCCAGATGGTAAGCCCTCCCGTATCGTAGTTATC
TACACGACGGGGAGTCAGGCAACTATGGATGAACGAAATAGACAGATCGCTGAGATAGGTGCCTCACTGA
TTAAGCATTGGTAACTGTCAGACCAAGTTTACTCATATATACTTTAGATTGATT
[125 nt withheld, positions 1805-1929]
C
[141 nt withheld, positions 1931-2071]
CCTTTGACGTTGGAGTCCACGTTCTTT
[37 nt withheld, positions 2099-2135]
ACCCTATCTCGGGCTATTCTTTTGATTTATAAGGGATTTTGCCGATTTCGGCCTATTGGTTAAAAAATGA
GCTGATTTAACAAAAATTTAACGCGAATTTTAACAAAATATTAACGTTTACAATTTAAAAGGATCTAGGT
GAAGATCCTTTTTGATAATCTCATGACCAAAATCCCTTAACGTGAGTTTTCGTTCCACTGAGCGTCAGAC
CCCGTAGAAAAGATCAAAGGATCTTCTTGAGATCCTTTTTTTCTGCGCGTAATCTGCTGCTTGCAAACAA
AAAAACCACCGCTACCAGCGGTGGTTTGTTTGCCGGATCAAGAGCTACCAACTCTTTTTCCGAAGGTAAC
TGGCTTCAGCAGAGCGCAGATACCAAATACTGTCCTTCTAGTGTAGCCGTAGTTAGGCCACCACTTCAAG
AACTCTGTAGCACCGCCTACATACCTCGCTCTGCTAATCCTGTTACCAGTCAGGCATTTGAGAAGCACAC
GGTCACACTGCTTCCGGTAGTCAATAAACCGGTAAACCAGCAATAGACATAAGCGGCTATTTAACGACCC
TGCCCTGAACCGACGACCGGGTCGAATTTGCTTTCGAATTTCTGCCATTCATCCGCTTATTATCACTTAT
TCAGGCGTAGCAACCAGGCGTTTAAGGGCACCAATAACTGCCTTAAAAAAATTACGCCCCGCCCTGCCAC
TCATCGCAGTACTGTTGTAATTCATTAAGCATTCTGCCGACATGGAAGCCATCACAAACGGCATGATGAA
CCTGAATCGCCAGCGGCATCAGCACCTTGTCGCCTTGCGTATAATATTTGCCCATGGTGAAAACGGGGGC
GAAGAAGTTGTCCATATTGGCCACGTTTAAATCAAAACTGGTGAAACTCACCCAGGGATTGGCTGAGACG
AAAAACATATTCTCAATAAACCCTTTAGGGAAATAGGCCAGGTTTTCACCGTAACACGCCACATCTTGCG
AATATATGTGTAGAAACTGCCGGAAATCGTCGTGGTATTCACTCCAGAGCGATGAAAACGTTTCAGTTTG
CTCATGGAAAACGGTGTAACAAGGGTGAACACTATCCCATATCACCAGCTCACCGTCTTTCATTGCCATA
CGGAATTCCGGATGAGCATTCATCAGGCGGGCAAGAATGTGAATAAAGGCCGGATAAAACTTGTGCTTAT
TTTTCTTTACGGTCTTTAAAAAGGCCGTAATATCCAGCTGAACGGTCTGGTTATAGGTACATTGAGCAAC
TGACTGAAATGCCTCAAAATGTTCTTTACGATGCCATTGGGATATATCAACGGTGGTATATCCAGTGATT
TTTTTCTCCATTTTAGCTTCCTTAGCTCCTGAAAATCTCGATAACTCAAAAAATACGCCCGGTAGTGATC
TTATTTCATTATGGTGAAAGTTGGAACCTCTTACGTGCCGATCAACGTCTCATTTTCGCCAAAAGTTGGC
CCAGGGCTTCCCGGTATCAACAGGGACACCAGGATTTATTTATTCTGCGAAGTGATCTTCCGTCACAGGT
ATTTATTCGGCGCAAAGTGCGTCGGGTGATGCTGCCAACTTACTGATTTAGTGTATGATGGTGTTTTTGA
GGTGCTCCAGTGGCTTCTGTTTCTATCAGCTGTCCCTCCTGTTCAGCTACTGACGGGGTGGTGCGTAACG
GCAAAAGCACCGCCGGACATCAGCGCTAGTAGCGGAGTGTATACTGGCTTACTATGTTGGCACTGATGAG
GGTGTCAGTGAAGTGCTTCATGTGGCAGGAGAAAAAAGGCTGCACCGGTGCGTCAGCAGAATATGTGATA
CAGGATATATTCCGCTTCCTCGCTCACTGACTCGCTACGCTCGGTCGTTCGACTGCGGCGAGCGGAAATG
GCTTACGAACGGGGCGGAGATTTCCTGGAAGATGCCAGGAAGATACTTAACAGGGAAGTGAGAGGGCCGC
GGCAAAGCCGTTTTTCCATAGGCTCCGCCCCCCTGACAAGCATCACGAAATCTGACGCTCAAATCAGTGG
TGGCGAAACCCGACAGGACTATAAAGATACCAGGCGTTTCCCCCTGGCGGCTCCCTCGTGCGCTCTCCTG
TTCCTGCCTTTCGGTTTACCGGTGTCATTCCGCTGTTATGGCCGCGTTTGTCTCATTCCACGCCTGACAC
TCAGTTCCGGGTAGGCAGTTCGCTCCAAGCTGGACTGTATGCACGAACCCCCCGTTCAGTCCGACCGCTG
CGCCTTATCCGGTAACTATCGTCTTGAGTCCAACCCGGAAAGACATGCAAAAGCACCACTGGCAGCAGCC
ACTGGTAATTGATTTAGAGGAGTTAGTCTTGAAGTCATGCGCCGGTTAAGGCTAAACTGAAAGGACAAGT
TTTGGTGACTGCGCTCCTCCAAGCCAGTTACCTCGGTTCAAAGAGTTGGTAGCTCAGAGAACCTTCGAAA
AACCGCCCTGCAAGGCGGTTTTTTCGTTTTCAGAGCAAGAGATTACGCGCAGACCAAAACGATCTCAAGA
AGATCATCTTATTAATCAGATAAAATATTTCTAGGCTCATGAGCCCGAAGTGGCGAGCCCGATCTTCCCC
ATCGGTGATGTCGGCGATATAGGCGCCAGCAACCGCACCTGTGGCGCCGGTGATGCCGGCCACGATGCGT
CCGGCGTAGAGGATCTGCTCATGTTTGACAGCTTATCATCGATTCAGCTTTTCAGCCGCCGCCAGAACGT
CGTCCGGCTGATGCCTAAATAATTCGCCGCTGCTGTTTTATCGCCATTAAATTTCTCCAGTGCCTGTTGT
GGTGTCAGTAAGCGTGGAGCGGGAGTTTTCGCCGACTCGCGCGCCAGTTCCGGCAGTAGCAGCTGCAAAA
ATTGCGGCGTTAAATCCGGCGTCGGTTCCACACTTAAAAATAGCGCCAGTCGCTCCATCATATTGCGCAG
TTCACGAATATTGCCCGGCCAGTCGTAGTGCACCAGCACGGTTTCGCTTGCCTGTAATCCCTGGCGTAAT
GCGGCAGAAAACGGGGTGGAGAGCGCCGCCAGAGACACTTTCAAAAAGCTTTCCGCCAGTGGCAGAATAT
CCGCCACCCGCTCGCGCAGTGGTGGCAATTGCAGACGCAAAATACTCAGCCGATAAAACAGGTCACGGCG
AAACTGCCCTTGCCGCATATCTTCTTCCAGATTGCAGTGAGTGGCGCTAATGACCCGCACATCCACCGGA
ACAGGCTGATGCCCGCCGACGCGGGTGACCTCTTTTTCTTCCAGCACCCGCAGCAGCCGGGTCTGCAACG
GCAGCGGCATTTCGCCAATCTCATCGAGAAACAGCGTACCTCCGTGGGCGATTTCAAACAGCCCGGCGCG
ACCGCCGCGTCGCGAGCCGGTAAACGCCCCTTCCTCATAGCCAAACAGTTCTGCTTCCAGCAGCGATTCG
GCAATCGCCCCGCAGTTGACTGCAACAAACGGATGCGACTTTTTGCCCTGTCGCGCATCGTGGCGGGCAA
AATATTCCCGATGAATCGCCTGGGCCGCCAGCTCTTTGCCCGTCCCCGTTTCCCCCTCAATCAACACCGC
TGCACTGGAGCGGGCATACAGCAAAATAGTCTGCCGTACTTGTTCCATCTGTGGTGATTGACCGAGCATA
TCGCCCAGCACGTAACGAGTTCTCAGGGCGTTGCGGGTGGCATCGTGAGTGTTATGGCGTAACGACATGC
GCGTCATATCCAGCGCATCGCTGAACGCCTGGCGCACGGTGGCGGCGGAATAGATAAAAATTCCGGTCAT
TCCGGCTTCTTCTGCCAGATCGGTAATCAGCCCCGCGCCGACCACCGCTTCGGTGCCGTTAGCTTTTAGC
TCGTTAATCTGCCCGCGTGCGTCTTCTTCGGTAATGTAGCTACGTTGATCGAGGCGCAAATTAAAGGTTT
TTTGAAACGCCACCAGTGCCGGAATAGTTTCCTGATAAGTGACAACGCCGATAGAAGAGGTGAGTTTTCC
GGCTTTTGCCAGTGCCTGTAACACATCGTAGCCGCTCGGTTTAATCAAAATAACTGGCACTGACAGGCGG
CTTTTCAGGTACGCGCCGTTAGATCCAGCGGCGATGATGGCGTCACAGCGTTCGTTTGCCAGTTTCTTGT
GGATGTAGGTCACCGCTTTTTCAAAGCCAAGCTGGATAGGGGTAATGTTCGCCAGGTGATCAAACTCGAG
GCTGATATCGCGAAACAGCTCGAACAGGCGCGTTACAGATACCGTCCAGATAACCGGTTTGTCGTCATTA
AGCCGTGGTGGATGTGCCATAGCGCACCGCAAAGTTAAGAAACCGAATATTGGGTTTAGTCTTGTTTCAT
AATTGTTGCAATGAAACGCGGTGAAACATTGCCTGAAACGTTAACTGAAACGCATATTTGCGGATTAGTT
CATGACTTTATCTCTAACAAATTGAAATTAAACATTTAATTTTATTAAGGCAATTGTGGCACACCCCTTG
CTTTGTCTTTATCAACGCAAATAACAAGTTGATAACAAG
Features (pLannotate 1.2.2; 19 found; start..end, strand, type, name):
      6..57      +  misc_feature   MCS (fragment): pUC18/19 multiple cloning site
     93..809     +  CDS            tonB: TONB_ECOLI - Also known as exbA. Experimental evidence at protein level: Swiss-Prot protein existence level 1. Interacts with outer membrane receptor proteins that carry out high-affinity binding and energy dependent uptake into the periplasmic space of specific substrates such as cobalamin, and various iron compounds (such as iron dicitrate, enterochelin, aerobactin, etc.). In the absence of TonB these receptors bind their substrates but do not carry out active transport. TonB also interacts with some colicins and is involved in the energy-dependent, irreversible steps of bacteriophages phi 8
    914..1029    +  ncRNA          5S rRNA: Accession: RF00001 - 5S ribosomal RNA
   1033..1119    +  terminator     rrnB T1 terminator: Escherichia coli rrnB; transcription terminator T1 from the E. coli rrnB gene
   1211..1238    +  terminator     rrnB T2 terminator: transcription terminator T2 from the E. coli rrnB gene
   1257..1348    +  promoter       AmpR promoter: bla
   1349..1468    +  CDS            AmpR (fragment): β-lactamase; bla; confers resistance to ampicillin, carbenicillin, and related antibiotics
   1469..1763    +  CDS            bla(M) (fragment): β-lactamase lacking the signal sequence; bla(M); allows cytosolic expression of β-lactamase
   1806..2186    +  rep_origin     M13 ori (sequence partly withheld): M13 bacteriophage origin of replication; arrow indicates direction of (+) strand synthesis
   2372..2605    +  rep_origin     ori (fragment): high-copy-number ColE1/pMB1/pBR322/pUC origin of replication
   2817..3476    -  CDS            CmR: chloramphenicol acetyltransferase; cat; confers resistance to chloramphenicol
   3477..3579    -  promoter       cat promoter: promoter of the E. coli cat gene encoding chloramphenicol acetyltransferase
   3700..3843    +  mobile_element IS1 (fragment): prokaryotic transposable element IS1
   3845..3866    +  misc_feature   bom (fragment): basis of mobility region from pBR322
   3965..4020    -  rep_origin     RSF ori (fragment): Plasmids containing the RSF 1030 origin of replication can be propagated in E. coli cells that contain additional plasmids with compatible origins.
   4108..4653    -  rep_origin     p15A ori: Plasmids containing the medium-copy-number p15A origin of replication can be propagated in E. coli cells that contain a second plasmid with the ColE1 origin.
   4690..4810    -  CDS            TcR (fragment): tetracycline efflux protein; tet; confers resistance to tetracycline
   4820..4839    +  promoter       tet promoter (fragment): E. coli promoter for tetracycline efflux protein gene
   4842..6425    -  CDS            prpR: PRPR_ECOLI - Also known as yahP. Experimental evidence at protein level: Swiss-Prot protein existence level 1. Involved in the transcriptional regulation of the propionate catabolism operon. From Escherichia coli (strain K12).
