[The description below was written by a language model from this plasmid's Addgene catalogue record and pLannotate feature annotations shown in this document.]
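Description:
pKP1676 is a bacterial expression plasmid built on the pPro33 backbone that produces an Escherichia coli TonB variant carrying two substitutions, C18G and M201C. The annotated 6.6 kb sequence shows the tonB coding region placed just downstream of a pUC-type multiple cloning site fragment and followed by the 5S rRNA segment and the rrnB T1 and T2 transcription terminators. Upstream, on the opposite strand, lies prpR, the transcriptional regulator of the propionate catabolism operon. Its presence is consistent with a propionate-responsive expression system, although the feature table does not annotate the promoter that drives tonB. Selection is by chloramphenicol through a cat gene with its own promoter. The only complete replication origin annotated is p15A, which is normally described as medium copy and compatible with ColE1-type plasmids, whereas the catalogue entry lists the plasmid as high copy. The remaining annotations (β-lactamase and tetracycline-resistance fragments, partial ColE1 and RSF origins, IS1 and bom fragments, and an M13 origin) appear to be backbone remnants rather than functional markers.

The C18G change removes a cysteine at position 18 and M201C introduces one at position 201, giving a TonB with an engineered cysteine at a defined site. This fits the associated work on identifying in vivo contact sites between TonB and the outer membrane transporter FepA, but the record itself states the purpose only as expression of the mutant. Residue numbering follows the functional start codon: the depositor notes that translation begins at the third ATG of the open reading frame, so automated ORF calls may add extra N-terminal residues. The plasmid derives from pKP1362 in the same collection.
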