Addgene plasmid #167618: pKP1676
Purpose: Express TonB C18G, M201C.
Depositing lab: Kathleen Postle. Depositing organization: Pennsylvania State University. Publication: Identification of New In Vivo TonB-FepA Rendezvous Sites. Postle K, Kho K, Gresock M, Ghosh J, Larsen R. bioRxiv 2021.12.08.471779 10.1101/2021.12.08.471779.
Backbone
  Vector backbone: pPro33
  Vector type: Bacterial Expression
Growth in bacteria
  Bacterial resistance: Chloramphenicol, 25 μg/mL
  Growth temperature: 37°C
  Growth strain: DH5alpha
  Copy number: High Copy
Gene/Insert
  Gene/Insert name: tonB C18G, M201C
  Species: Escherichia coli
  Mutation: tonB with C18G, M201C mutations
  Cloning method: Restriction Enzyme; 5′ cloning site Unknown (unknown if destroyed)
Terms and licenses: Academic/Nonprofit Terms; Industry Terms: Not Available to Industry
Depositor comments: Parent plasmid is pKP1362 in this collection. Please note that some Genbank listings and Snapgene's ORF recognition software may add additional amino acids to the TonB ORF. Postle and Skare, 1988, PMID: 2839513 demonstrated that the first two Met residues of the open reading frame are not translated and that TonB starts with the third ATG codon. The mutations listed above are numbered based on the functional starting codon.
How to cite: pKP1676 was a gift from Kathleen Postle (Addgene plasmid # 167618 ; http://n2t.net/addgene:167618 ; RRID:Addgene_167618)
